>Addgene plasmid #117400 | 4xHRE_minSV40-sfGFP-CMV_dsRed | addgene full sequence | sequence record 225156 | Addgene NGS Result
GACATTGATTATTGACTAGTTATTAATAGTAATCAATTACGGGGTCATTAGTTCATAGCCCATATATGGA
GTTCCGCGTTACATAACTTACGGTAAATGGCCCGCCTGGCTGACCGCCCAACGACCCCCGCCCATTGACG
TCAATAATGACGTATGTTCCCATAGTAACGCCAATAGGGACTTTCCATTGACGTCAATGGGTGGAGTATT
TACGGTAAACTGCCCACTTGGCAGTACATCAAGTGTATCATATGCCAAGTACGCCCCCTATTGACGTCAA
TGACGGTAAATGGCCCGCCTGGCATTATGCCCAGTACATGACCTTATGGGACTTTCCTACTTGGCAGTAC
ATCTACGTATTAGTCATCGCTATTACCATGGTGATGCGGTTTTGGCAGTACATCAATGGGCGTGGATAGC
GGTTTGACTCACGGGGATTTCCAAGTCTCCACCCCATTGACGTCAATGGGAGTTTGTTTTGGCACCAAAA
TCAACGGGACTTTCCAAAATGTCGTAACAACTCCGCCCCATTGACGCAAATGGGCGGTAGGCGTGTACGG
TGGGAGGTCTATATAAGCAGAGCTCTCTGGCTAACTAGAGAACCCACTGCTTACTGGCTTATCGAAATTA
ATACGACTCACTATAGGGAGACCCAAGCTGGCTAGCCGCCACCATGGCCTCCTCCGAGGACGTCATCAAG
GAGTTCATGCGCTTCAAGGTGCGCATGGAGGGCTCCGTGAACGGCCACGAGTTCGAGATCGAGGGCGAGG
GCGAGGGCCGCCCCTACGAGGGCACCCAGACCGCCAAGCTGAAGGTGACCAAGGGCGGCCCCCTGCCCTT
CGCCTGGGACATCCTGTCCCCCCAGTTCCAGTACGGCTCCAAGGTGTACGTGAAGCACCCCGCCGACATC
CCCGACTACAAGAAGCTGTCCTTCCCCGAGGGCTTCAAGTGGGAGCGCGTGATGAACTTCGAGGACGGCG
GCGTGGTGACCGTGACCCAGGACTCCTCCCTGCAGGACGGCTCCTTCATCTACAAGGTGAAGTTCATCGG
CGTGAACTTCCCCTCCGACGGCCCCGTAATGCAGAAGAAGACTATGGGCTGGGAGGCCTCCACCGAGCGC
CTGTACCCCCGCGACGGCGTGCTGAAGGGCGAGATCCACAAGGCCCTGAAGCTGAAGGACGGCGGCCACT
ACCTGGTGGAGTTCAAGTCCATCTACATGGCCAAGAAGCCCGTGCAGCTGCCCGGCTACTACTACGTGGA
CTCCAAGCTGGACATCACCTCCCACAACGAGGACTACACCATCGTGGAGCAGTACGAGCGCGCCGAGGGC
CGCCACCACCTGTTCCTGTAGACGGCTGTTTAAACCCGCTGATCAGCCTCGACTGTGCCTTCTAGTTGCC
AGCCATCTGTTGTTTGCCCCTCCCCCGTGCCTTCCTTGACCCTGGAAGGTGCCACTCCCACTGTCCTTTC
CTAATAAAATGAGGAAATTGCATCGCATTGTCTGAGTAGGTGTCATTCTATTCTGGGGGGTGGGGTGGGG
CAGGACAGCAAGGGGGAGGATTGGGAAGACAATAGCAGGCATGCTGGGGATGCGGTGGGCTCTATGGCTT
CTGAGGCGGAAAGAACCAGCTGGGGCTCTAGGGGGTATCCCC
[124 nt withheld, positions 1653-1776]
C
[91 nt withheld, positions 1778-1868]
A
[49 nt withheld, positions 1870-1918]
CCTTTGACGTTGGAGTCCACGTTCTTT
[37 nt withheld, positions 1946-1982]
ACCCTATCTCGGTCTATTCTTTTGATTTATAAGGGATTTTGCCGATTTCGGCCTATTGGTTAAAAAATGA
GCTGATTTAACAAAAATTTAACGCGAATTAATTCTGTGGAATGTGTGTCAGTTAGGGTGTGGAAAGTCCC
CAGGCTCCCCAGCAGGCAGAAGTATGCAAAGCATGCATCTCAATTAGTCAGCAACCAGGTGTGGAAAGTC
CCCAGGCTCCCCAGCAGGCAGAAGTATGCAAAGCATGCATCTCAATTAGTCAGCAACCATAGTCCCGCCC
CTAACTCCGCCCATCCCGCCCCTAACTCCGCCCAGTTCCGCCCATTCTCCGCCCCATGGCTGACTAATTT
TTTTTATTTATGCAGAGGCCGAGGCCGCCTCTGCCTCTGAGCTATTCCAGAAGTAGTGAGGAGGCTTTTT
TGGAGGCCTAGGCTTTTGCAAAAAGCTCCCGGGAGCTTGTATATCCATTTTCGGATCTGATCAAGAGACA
GGATGAGGATCGTTTCGCATGATTGAACAAGATGGATTGCACGCAGGTTCTCCGGCCGCTTGGGTGGAGA
GGCTATTCGGCTATGACTGGGCACAACAGACAATCGGCTGCTCTGATGCCGCCGTGTTCCGGCTGTCAGC
GCAGGGGCGCCCGGTTCTTTTTGTCAAGACCGACCTGTCCGGTGCCCTGAATGAACTGCAGGACGAGGCA
GCGCGGCTATCGTGGCTGGCCACGACGGGCGTTCCTTGCGCAGCTGTGCTCGACGTTGTCACTGAAGCGG
GAAGGGACTGGCTGCTATTGGGCGAAGTGCCGGGGCAGGATCTCCTGTCATCTCACCTTGCTCCTGCCGA
GAAAGTATCCATCATGGCTGATGCAATGCGGCGGCTGCATACGCTTGATCCGGCTACCTGCCCATTCGAC
CACCAAGCGAAACATCGCATCGAGCGAGCACGTACTCGGATGGAAGCCGGTCTTGTCGATCAGGATGATC
TGGACGAAGAGCATCAGGGGCTCGCGCCAGCCGAACTGTTCGCCAGGCTCAAGGCGCGCATGCCCGACGG
CGAGGATCTCGTCGTGACCCATGGCGATGCCTGCTTGCCGAATATCATGGTGGAAAATGGCCGCTTTTCT
GGATTCATCGACTGTGGCCGGCTGGGTGTGGCGGACCGCTATCAGGACATAGCGTTGGCTACCCGTGATA
TTGCTGAAGAGCTTGGCGGCGAATGGGCTGACCGCTTCCTCGTGCTTTACGGTATCGCCGCTCCCGATTC
GCAGCGCATCGCCTTCTATCGCCTTCTTGACGAGTTCTTCTGAGCGGGACTCTGGGGTTCGAAATGACCG
ACCAAGCGACGCCCAACCTGCCATCACGAGATTTCGATTCCACCGCCGCCTTCTATGAAAGGTTGGGCTT
CGGAATCGTTTTCCGGGACGCCGGCTGGATGATCCTCCAGCGCGGGGATCTCATGCTGGAGTTCTTCGCC
CACCCCAACTTGTTTATTGCAGCTTATAATGGTTACAAATAAAGCAATAGCATCACAAATTTCACAAATA
AAGCATTTTTTTCACTGCATTCTAGTTGTGGTTTGTCCAAACTCATCAATGTATCTTATCATGTCTGTAT
ACCGTCGACCTCTAGCTAGAGCTTGGCGTAATCATGGTCATAGCTGTTTCCTGTGTGAAATTGTTATCCG
CTCACAATTCCACACAACATACGAGCCGGAAGCATAAAGTGTAAAGCCTGGGGTGCCTAATGAGTGAGCT
AACTCACATTAATTGCGTTGCGCTCACTGCCCGCTTTCCAGTCGGGAAACCTGTCGTGCCAGCTGCATTA
ATGAATCGGCCAACGCGCGGGGAGAGGCGGTTTGCGTATTGGGCGCTCTTCCGCTTCCTCGCTCACTGAC
TCGCTGCGCTCGGTCGTTCGGCTGCGGCGAGCGGTATCAGCTCACTCAAAGGCGGTAATACGGTTATCCA
CAGAATCAGGGGATAACGCAGGAAAGAACATGTGAGCAAAAGGCCAGCAAAAGGCCAGGAACCGTAAAAA
GGCCGCGTTGCTGGCGTTTTTCCATAGGCTCCGCCCCCCTGACGAGCATCACAAAAATCGACGCTCAAGT
CAGAGGTGGCGAAACCCGACAGGACTATAAAGATACCAGGCGTTTCCCCCTGGAAGCTCCCTCGTGCGCT
CTCCTGTTCCGACCCTGCCGCTTACCGGATACCTGTCCGCCTTTCTCCCTTCGGGAAGCGTGGCGCTTTC
TCATAGCTCACGCTGTAGGTATCTCAGTTCGGTGTAGGTCGTTCGCTCCAAGCTGGGCTGTGTGCACGAA
CCCCCCGTTCAGCCCGACCGCTGCGCCTTATCCGGTAACTATCGTCTTGAGTCCAACCCGGTAAGACACG
ACTTATCGCCACTGGCAGCAGCCACTGGTAACAGGATTAGCAGAGCGAGGTATGTAGGCGGTGCTACAGA
GTTCTTGAAGTGGTGGCCTAACTACGGCTACACTAGAAGAACAGTATTTGGTATCTGCGCTCTGCTGAAG
CCAGTTACCTTCGGAAAAAGAGTTGGTAGCTCTTGATCCGGCAAACAAACCACCGCTGGTAGCGGTGGTT
TTTTTGTTTGCAAGCAGCAGATTACGCGCAGAAAAAAAGGATCTCAAGAAGATCCTTTGATCTTTTCTAC
GGGGTCTGACGCTCAGTGGAACGAAAACTCACGTTAAGGGATTTTGGTCATGAGATTATCAAAAAGGATC
TTCACCTAGATCCTTTTAAATTAAAAATGAAGTTTTAAATCAATCTAAAGTATATATGAGTAAACTTGGT
CTGACAGTTACCAATGCTTAATCAGTGAGGCACCTATCTCAGCGATCTGTCTATTTCGTTCATCCATAGT
TGCCTGACTCCCCGTCGTGTAGATAACTACGATACGGGAGGGCTTACCATCTGGCCCCAGTGCTGCAATG
ATACCGCGAGACCCACGCTCACCGGCTCCAGATTTATCAGCAATAAACCAGCCAGCCGGAAGGGCCGAGC
GCAGAAGTGGTCCTGCAACTTTATCCGCCTCCATCCAGTCTATTAATTGTTGCCGGGAAGCTAGAGTAAG
TAGTTCGCCAGTTAATAGTTTGCGCAACGTTGTTGCCATTGCTACAGGCATCGTGGTGTCACGCTCGTCG
TTTGGTATGGCTTCATTCAGCTCCGGTTCCCAACGATCAAGGCGAGTTACATGATCCCCCATGTTGTGCA
AAAAAGCGGTTAGCTCCTTCGGTCCTCCGATCGTTGTCAGAAGTAAGTTGGCCGCAGTGTTATCACTCAT
GGTTATGGCAGCACTGCATAATTCTCTTACTGTCATGCCATCCGTAAGATGCTTTTCTGTGACTGGTGAG
TACTCAACCAAGTCATTCTGAGAATAGTGTATGCGGCGACCGAGTTGCTCTTGCCCGGCGTCAATACGGG
ATAATACCGCGCCACATAGCAGAACTTTAAAAGTGCTCATCATTGGAAAACGTTCTTCGGGGCGAAAACT
CTCAAGGATCTTACCGCTGTTGAGATCCAGTTCGATGTAACCCACTCGTGCACCCAACTGATCTTCAGCA
TCTTTTACTTTCACCAGCGTTTCTGGGTGAGCAAAAACAGGAAGGCAAAATGCCGCAAAAAAGGGAATAA
GGGCGACACGGAAATGTTGAATACTCATACTCTTCCTTTTTCAATATTATTGAAGCATTTATCAGGGTTA
TTGTCTCATGAGCGGATACATATTTGAATGTATTTAGAAAAATAAACAAATAGGGGTTCCGCGCACATTT
CCCCGAAAAGTGCCACCTGACGTCGACGGATCGGGAGATCTTTGTATTTAATTAAGACCTTGAGTACGTG
CGTCTCTGCACGTATGGCGATTAAGACCTTGAGTACGTGCGTCTCTGCACGTATGGCGATTAAGACCTTG
AGTACGTGCGTCTCTGCACGTATGGCGATTAAGACCTTGAGTACGTGCGTCTCTGCACGTATGGCGGATC
TGCGATCTGCATCTCAATTAGTCAGCAACCATAGTCCCGCCCCTAACTCCGCCCATCCCGCCCCTAACTC
CGCCCAGTTCCGCCCATTCTCCGCCCCATCGCTGACTAATTTTTTTTATTTATGCAGAGGCCGAGGCCGC
CTCGGCCTCTGAGCTATTCCAGAAGTAGTGAGGAGGCTTTTTTGGAGGCCTAGGCTTTTGCAAAAAGCTT
GGCATTCCGGTACTGGGTAAAGCCGAATTCCTAGCGCCGCCACCATGAGTAAAGGTGAAGAACTGTTCAC
CGGTGTTGTTCCGATCCTGGTTGAACTGGATGGTGATGTTAACGGCCACAAATTCTCTGTTCGTGGTGAA
GGTGAAGGTGATGCAACCAACGGTAAACTGACCCTGAAATTCATCTGCACTACCGGTAAACTGCCGGTTC
CATGGCCGACTCTGGTGACTACCCTGACCTATGGTGTTCAGTGTTTTTCTCGTTACCCGGATCACATGAA
GCAGCATGATTTCTTCAAATCTGCAATGCCGGAAGGTTATGTACAGGAGCGCACCATTTCTTTCAAAGAC
GATGGCACCTACAAAACCCGTGCAGAGGTTAAATTTGAAGGTGATACTCTGGTGAACCGTATTGAACTGA
AAGGCATTGATTTCAAAGAGGACGGCAACATCCTGGGCCACAAACTGGAATATAACTTCAACTCCCATAA
CGTTTACATCACCGCAGACAAACAGAAGAACGGTATCAAAGCTAACTTCAAAATTCGCCATAACGTTGAA
GACGGTAGCGTACAGCTGGCGGACCACTACCAGCAGAACACTCCGATCGGTGATGGTCCGGTTCTGCTGC
CGGATAACCACTACCTGTCCACCCAGTCTAAACTGTCCAAAGACCCGAACGAAAAGCGCGACCACATGGT
GCTGCTGGAGTTCGTTACTGCAGCAGGTATCACGCACGGCATGGATGAACTCTACAAATAAGCGGCCGCC
TAGAGGGCCCGTTTAAACCCGCTGATCAGCCTCGACTGTGCCTTCTAGTTGCCAGCCATCTGTTGTTTGC
CCCTCCCCCGTGCCTTCCTTGACCCTGGAAGGTGCCACTCCCACTGTCCTTTCCTAATAAAATGAGGAAA
TTGCATCGCATTGTCTGAGTAGGTGTCATTCTATTCTGGGGGGTGGGGTGGGGCAGGACAGCAAGGGGGA
GGATTGGGAAGACAATAGCAGGCATGCTGGGGATGCGGTGGGCTCTATGGCCGCGGAATTAGCCTATGTT
TTTTGGAACAATTGCATGAAGAATCTGCTTAGGGTTAGGCGTTTTGCGCTGCTTCGCGATGTACGGGCCA
GATATACGCGTT
Features (pLannotate 1.2.2; 22 found; start..end, strand, type, name):
      1..380     +  enhancer       CMV enhancer: human cytomegalovirus immediate early enhancer
    381..584     +  promoter       CMV promoter: human cytomegalovirus (CMV) immediate early promoter
    580..613     +  LTR            5' LTR (truncated) (fragment): truncated 5' long terminal repeat (LTR) from HIV-1
    629..647     +  promoter       T7 promoter: promoter for bacteriophage T7 RNA polymerase
    674..1351    +  CDS            DsRed-Express: rapidly maturing tetrameric variant of DsRed fluorescent protein (Bevis and Glick, 2002) mammalian codon-optimized
   1383..1607    +  polyA_signal   bGH poly(A) signal: bovine growth hormone polyadenylation signal
   1611..1632    +  promoter       SV40 promoter (fragment): SV40 enhancer and early promoter
   1653..2081    +  rep_origin     f1 ori (sequence partly withheld): f1 bacteriophage origin of replication; arrow indicates direction of (+) strand synthesis
   2095..2424    +  promoter       SV40 promoter: SV40 enhancer and early promoter
   2491..3282    +  CDS            neo: KKA2_KLEPN - Also known as kan, nptII. Experimental evidence at protein level: Swiss-Prot protein existence level 1. Resistance to kanamycin, neomycin, paromomycin, ribostamycin, butirosin and gentamicin B. From Klebsiella pneumoniae.
   3306..3464    +  CDS            ble (fragment): BLE_KLEPN - Experimental evidence at protein level: Swiss-Prot protein existence level 1. Binding protein with a strong affinity to the bleomycin family of antibiotics. Binds to CL990; an antimitotic-antibiotic compound. From Klebsiella pneumoniae.
   3459..3580    +  polyA_signal   SV40 poly(A) signal: SV40 polyadenylation signal
   3653..3669    -  protein_bind   lac operator: The lac repressor binds to the lac operator to inhibit transcription in E. coli. This inhibition can be relieved by adding lactose or isopropyl-β-D-thiogalactopyranoside (IPTG). lac repressor encoded by lacI
   3677..3707    -  promoter       lac promoter: promoter for the E. coli lac operon
   3722..3743    -  protein_bind   CAP binding site: CAP binding activates transcription in the presence of cAMP. E. coli catabolite activator protein
   3756..3848    -  CDS            lacI (fragment): lac repressor; lacI; The lac repressor binds to the lac operator to inhibit transcription in E. coli. This inhibition can be relieved by adding lactose or isopropyl-β-D-thiogalactopyranoside (IPTG).
   4031..4619    -  rep_origin     ori: high-copy-number ColE1/pMB1/pBR322/pUC origin of replication
   4790..5650    -  CDS            AmpR: β-lactamase; bla; confers resistance to ampicillin, carbenicillin, and related antibiotics
   5651..5755    -  promoter       AmpR promoter: bla
   5980..6176    +  promoter       SV40 promoter: SV40 early promoter
   6227..6940    +  CDS            Superfolder GFP: Superfolder GFP is a basic (constitutively fluorescent) green fluorescent protein published in 2005, derived from Aequorea victoria. It is reported to be a very rapidly-maturing weak dimer.
   6988..7212    +  polyA_signal   bGH poly(A) signal: bovine growth hormone polyadenylation signal
