[The description below was written by a language model from this plasmid's Addgene catalogue record and pLannotate feature annotations shown in this document.]
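Description:
4xHRE_minSV40-sfGFP-CMV_dsRed is a dual-fluorescent reporter plasmid for mammalian cells, built on the pcDNA3.1(+) backbone. In bacteria it is maintained at high copy through a ColE1/pUC-type origin and selected with ampicillin via the β-lactamase gene. An f1 origin is also present. For mammalian cells, an SV40 enhancer/early promoter drives the neomycin phosphotransferase gene, terminated by an SV40 poly(A) signal, which allows G418 selection of stable transfectants.

The plasmid carries two independent expression units. The test unit places superfolder GFP, a rapidly maturing and robustly folding green fluorescent protein, downstream of an SV40 early promoter segment and upstream of a bGH polyadenylation signal. The construct name indicates that this is a minimal SV40 core promoter preceded by four copies of an HRE; the automated feature table annotates the SV40 promoter but not the HRE repeats, and the record does not spell out the abbreviation, although HRE conventionally denotes a hypoxia response element bound by hypoxia-inducible factors. The second unit uses the full CMV immediate-early enhancer and promoter to drive DsRed-Express constitutively, again with a bGH poly(A) signal. A T7 promoter from the backbone lies upstream of DsRed. The short HIV-1 LTR, ble, lacI and lac promoter hits are small fragments that are probably backbone remnants or annotation artefacts rather than functional parts.

The constitutive red signal serves as an internal control for transfection efficiency and plasmid dosage, so green fluorescence can be normalised to report basal and induced activity of the regulated promoter. This fits the associated study, which quantitatively compared core promoters for engineering regulated gene expression in mammalian cells.
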