Addgene plasmid #117400: 4xHRE_minSV40-sfGFP-CMV_dsRed
Depositing lab: Yvonne Chen. Publication: Quantitative Analyses of Core Promoters Enable Precise Engineering of Regulated Gene Expression in Mammalian Cells. Ede C, Chen X, Lin MY, Chen YY. ACS Synth Biol. 2016 May 20;5(5):395-404. doi: 10.1021/acssynbio.5b00266. Epub 2016 Mar 1. PubMed 26883397.
Backbone
  Vector backbone: pcDNA3.1(+)
  Vector type: Mammalian Expression
  Selectable markers: Neomycin (select with G418)
Growth in bacteria
  Bacterial resistance: Ampicillin, 100 μg/mL
  Growth temperature: 37°C
  Growth strain: DH5alpha
  Copy number: High Copy
Gene/Insert
  Gene/Insert name: SuperFolder GFP (alt name: sfGFP)
Resource information
  A portion of this plasmid was derived from a plasmid made by: The sfGFP gene was PCRed from a plasmid received from Dr. Pamela Silver's laboratory.
Terms and licenses: Academic/Nonprofit Terms; Industry Terms: Not Available to Industry
How to cite: 4xHRE_minSV40-sfGFP-CMV_dsRed was a gift from Yvonne Chen (Addgene plasmid # 117400 ; http://n2t.net/addgene:117400 ; RRID:Addgene_117400)
